Addgene plasmid #59679: pGEM-T Dmel Or83a
Purpose: Probe for Drosophila melanogaster Or83a expression
Depositing lab: Richard Axel & Leslie Vosshall. Depositing organization: Columbia University. Publication: A spatial map of olfactory receptor expression in the Drosophila antenna. Vosshall LB, Amrein H, Morozov PS, Rzhetsky A, Axel R. Cell. 1999 Mar 5;96(5):725-36. 10.1016/S0092-8674(00)80582-6 PubMed 10089887.
Backbone
  Vector backbone: pGEM-T
  Backbone manufacturer: Promega
  Backbone size w/o insert (bp): 3000
  Vector type: Bacterial Expression
Growth in bacteria
  Bacterial resistance: Ampicillin, 100 μg/mL
  Growth temperature: 37°C
  Growth strain: DH5alpha
  Copy number: High Copy
Gene/Insert
  Gene/Insert name: Or83a
  Species: D. melanogaster (fly)
  Insert size (bp): 1500
  Entrez Gene: Or83a (a.k.a. Dmel_CG10612, 83A.1, 83a, CG10612, DOR44, Dmel\CG10612)
  Cloning method: Unknown
  Sequencing primers: 5′ M13-F20; 3′ M13-Rev
Terms and licenses: Academic/Nonprofit Terms; Industry Terms: Not Available to Industry
Depositor comments: source: Genomic DNA
How to cite: pGEM-T Dmel Or83a was a gift from Richard Axel & Leslie Vosshall (Addgene plasmid # 59679 ; http://n2t.net/addgene:59679 ; RRID:Addgene_59679)
