[The description below was written by a language model from this plasmid's Addgene catalogue record.]
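Description:
pGEM-T Dmel Or83a is a small bacterial cloning plasmid built on the commercial pGEM-T backbone (about 3 kb), a T-overhang vector designed to receive PCR products. It is maintained at high copy number in standard E. coli cloning strains and selected with ampicillin. Although the repository classifies it as a bacterial expression vector, its stated role is as a template source for a probe rather than for producing protein in bacteria.

The insert is an approximately 1.5 kb fragment of the Drosophila melanogaster odorant receptor gene Or83a (CG10612, also known as DOR44 or 83A.1). The depositor notes that it was derived from genomic DNA rather than cDNA, so it may include intronic sequence, although the record does not define the exact boundaries or the orientation of the fragment, and the cloning method is listed as unknown. The insert can be read from both ends with the standard M13 forward and reverse primers that flank the cloning site. pGEM-T vectors generally carry opposing T7 and SP6 phage RNA polymerase promoters on either side of the cloning site, which allow in vitro transcription of sense or antisense RNA; no feature table is supplied here, so their presence in this particular clone is inferred from the backbone rather than documented.

The recorded purpose is to serve as a probe for Or83a expression. This is consistent with generating labelled riboprobes for RNA in situ hybridization to identify the olfactory sensory neurons that express this receptor, as part of work mapping the spatial distribution of odorant receptor expression in the fly antenna.
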