>Addgene plasmid #59679 | pGEM-T Dmel Or83a | addgene partial sequence | sequence record 97086 | M13pUC-Fwd 5'-CCCAGTCACGACGTTGTAAAACG-3'
TGTAATACGACTCACTATAGGGCGAATTGGGCCCGACGTCGCATGCTCCCGGCCGCCATGGCCGCGGGAT
TATGAAGAGCACATTCAAGGAAGAAAGGATTAAGGACGACTCCAAGCGTCGCGACCTGTTTGTATTCGTG
AGGCAAACCATGTGTATAGCGGCCATGTATCCCTTCGGTTACTACGTGAATGGATCTGGAGTCCTGGCCG
TTCTGGTGCGATTCTGTGACTTGACCTACGAGCTCTTTAACTACTTCGTTTCGGTACACATAGCAGGCCT
GTACATCTGCACCATCTACATCAACTATGGGCAAGGCGATTTGGACTTCTTCGTGAACTGTTTGATACAA
ACCATTATTTATCTGTGGACAATAGCGATGAAACTCTACTTTCGGAGGTTCAGACCTGGTTTGTTGAATA
CCATTCTGTCCAACATCAATGATGAGTACGAGACACGTTCGGCTGTGGGATTCAGTTTCGTCACAATGGC
GGGATCCTATCGGATGTCCAAGCTATGGATCAAAACCTATGTGTATTGCTGCTACATAGGCACCATTTTC
TGGCTGGCTCTTCCCATTGCCTACCGGGATAGGAGTCTTCCTCTTGCCTGCTGGTATCCCTTTGACTATA
CAGTGAGTTCTCAATATGCATACACAAACATATGAACAGGAAATACTGAGTTTGGCGGCACAATTCCCAG
CAACCCGGTGTCTATGAGGTAGTGTTCCTTCTCCAGGCGATGGGACAGATCCAAGTGGCCGCATCCTTTG
CCTCCTCCAGTGGCCTGCATATGGTGCTTTGTGTGCTGATATCAGGGCAGTACGATGTCCTCTTTTGCAG
TCTCAAGAATGTATTGGCCAGCAGCTATGTCCTTATGGGAGCCAATATGACGGAACTGAAGTAATTTAAA
TATATATTTGAATTCATTTAATGGCTAAAATCTGTTCTTGCAGTCAATTGCAGGCTGAGCAATCTGCGGC
CGATGTCGAGCCAGGTCAGTATGCTTACTCCGTGGAGGAGGAGACACCT
