>Addgene plasmid #59679 | pGEM-T Dmel Or83a | addgene partial sequence | sequence record 97087 | M13pUC-Rev 5'-AGCGGATAACAATTTCACACAGG-3'
TGACCATGATTACGCCAAGCTATTTAGGTGACACTATAGAATACTCAAGCTATGCATCCAACGCGTTGGG
AGCTCTCCCATATGGTCGACCTGCAGGCGGCCGCACTAGTGATTAGTAAGGATACCCACCCCTCTGAAAC
GATCCACGTTTAGATTGCTTATTTTTCCGGCCGTAAGTTGGAACTGCCTGCGGGAATTCAGCATAAAGAA
CATGTAATCACTGCGAACATCCTTCAAATGTCGCTGCCAAGGACTTCGCCAGAGGGCTTCACCGCACCGC
TGGCTGTTCTGAAAAACGATGTCCGCGAAGTAGCAGATGATGAACAGCTCGTAGAGAACTAAGAGCAGGT
ACTGGCCCAAGGAGACCATTCGCATGAATGAGTTGGCCGCGGTGCTCTTCGTGGAGACGAAGGCTACCAG
GCACATAAGAAAGGTGACTTCGCCAATCTTCACGAACCATATGGGACTGTAGAAACTCTCAATTTTCTTC
AGTGCCGCCACTATGTATCGATGGTGCTGAATGCACCGCACAAAAGACAGCCTGAATGCGGAGGAGAAGT
CCATTGAGCTCCCAACTTTTAGAAGTTCTTGCAAAGGTGTCTCCTCCTCCACGGAGTAAGCATACTGACC
TGGCTCGACATCGGCCGCAGATTGCTCAGCCTGCAATTGACTGCAAGAACAGATTTTAGCCATTAAATGA
ATTCAAATATATATTTAAATTACTTCAGTTCCGTCATATTGGCTCCCATAAGGACATAGCTGCTGGCCAA
TACATTCTTGAGACTGCAAAAGAGGACATCGTACTGCCCTGATATCAGCACACAAAGCACCATATGCAGG
CCACTGGAGGAGGCAAAGGATGCGGCCACTTGGATCTGTCCCATCGCCTGGAGAAGGAACACTACCTCAT
AGACACCGGGTTGCTGGGAATTGTGCCGCCAAACTCAGTATTTCCTG
